>Addgene plasmid #62909 | pJEP224-AAV-Basic-0.4αCaMKII-GFP-pA | addgene full sequence | sequence record 356942 | Addgene NGS Result
CCTGCAGGCAGCTGCGCGCTCGCTCGCTCACTGAGGCCGCCCGGGCGTCGGGCGACCTTTGGTCGCCCGG
CCTCAGTGAGCGAGCGAGCGCGCAGAGAGGGAGTGGCCAACTCCATCACTAGGGGTTCCTGCGGCAATTC
AGTCGATAACTATAACGGTCCTAAGGTAGCGATTTAAATACGCGCTCTCTTAAGGTAGCCCCGGGACGCG
TACTTGTGGACTAAGTTTGTTCACATCCCCTTCTCCAACCCCCTCAGTACATCACCCTGGGAGAACAAGG
TCCACTTGCTTCTGGGCCCACACAGTCCTGCAGTATTGTGTATATAAGGCCAGGGCAACGGAGGAGCAGG
TTTTGAAGTGAAAGGCAGGCAGGTGTTGGGGAGGCAGTTACCGGGGCAACGGGAACAGGGCGTTTCGGAG
GTGGTTGCCATGGGGACCTGGATGCTGACGAAGGCTCGCGAGGCTGTGAGCAGCCACAGTGCCCTGCTCA
GAAGCCCCAAGCTCGTCAATCAAGCTGGTTCTCCATTTGCACTCAGGAGCACGGGCAGGCGAGTGGCCCC
TAGTTCTGGGAGCAGAGATCTGCGCCGCCACCATGGTGAGCAAGGGCGAGGAGCTGTTCACCGGGGTGGT
GCCCATCCTGGTCGAGCTGGACGGCGACGTAAACGGCCACAAGTTCAGCGTGTCCGGCGAGGGCGAGGGC
GATGCCACCTACGGCAAGCTGACCCTGAAGTTCATCTGCACCACCGGCAAGCTGCCCGTGCCCTGGCCCA
CCCTCGTGACCACCCTGACCTACGGCGTGCAGTGCTTCAGCCGCTACCCCGACCACATGAAGCAGCACGA
CTTCTTCAAGTCCGCCATGCCCGAAGGCTACGTCCAGGAGCGCACCATCTTCTTCAAGGACGACGGCAAC
TACAAGACCCGCGCCGAGGTGAAGTTCGAGGGCGACACCCTGGTGAACCGCATCGAGCTGAAGGGCATCG
ACTTCAAGGAGGACGGCAACATCCTGGGGCACAAGCTGGAGTACAACTACAACAGCCACAACGTCTATAT
CATGGCCGACAAGCAGAAGAACGGCATCAAGGTGAACTTCAAGATCCGCCACAACATCGAGGACGGCAGC
GTGCAGCTCGCCGACCACTACCAGCAGAACACCCCCATCGGCGACGGCCCCGTGCTGCTGCCCGACAACC
ACTACCTGAGCACCCAGTCCGCCCTGAGCAAAGACCCCAACGAGAAGCGCGATCACATGGTCCTGCTGGA
GTTCGTGACCGCCGCCGGGATCACTCTCGGCATGGACGAGCTGTACAAGTAAAAGCTTCACATTTGTAGA
GGTTTTACTTGCTTTAAAAAACCTCCCACACCTCCCCCTGAACCTGAAACATAAAATGAATGCAATTGTT
GTTGTTAACTTGTTTATTGCAGCTTATAATGGTTACAAATAAAGCAATAGCATCACAAATTTCACAAATA
AAGCATTTTTTTCACTGCATTCTAGTTGTGGTTTGTCCAAACTCATCAATGTATCTTAAGGCGTAAAGAT
ATCCTCTCTTAAGGTAGCATCGAGATTTAAATTAGGGATAACAGGGTAATGGCGCGGGCCGCAGGAACCC
CTAGTGATGGAGTTGGCCACTCCCTCTCTGCGCGCTCGCTCGCTCACTGAGGCCGGGCGACCAAAGGTCG
CCCGACGCCCGGGCTTTGCCCGGGCGGCCTCAGTGAGCGAGCGAGCGCGCAGCTGCCTGCAGGGGCGCCT
GATGCGGTATTTTCTCCTTACGCATCTGTGCGGTATTTCACACCGCATA
[95 nt withheld, positions 1800-1894]
T
[46 nt withheld, positions 1896-1941]
C
[141 nt withheld, positions 1943-2083]
CCTTTGACGTTGGAGTCCACGTTCTTT
[37 nt withheld, positions 2111-2147]
ACTCTATCTCGGGCTATTCTTTTGATTTATAAGGGATTTTGCCGATTTCGGTCTATTGGTTAAAAAATGA
GCTGATTTAACAAAAATTTAACGCGAATTTTAACAAAATATTAACGTTTACAATTTTATGGTGCACTCTC
AGTACAATCTGCTCTGATGCCGCATAGTTAAGCCAGCCCCGACACCCGCCAACACCCGCTGACGCGCCCT
GACGGGCTTGTCTGCTCCCGGCATCCGCTTACAGACAAGCTGTGACCGTCTCCGGGAGCTGCATGTGTCA
GAGGTTTTCACCGTCATCACCGAAACGCGCGAGACGAAAGGGCCTCGTGATACGCCTATTTTTATAGGTT
AATGTCATGATAATAATGGTTTCTTAGACGTCAGGTGGCACTTTTCGGGGAAATGTGCGCGGAACCCCTA
TTTGTTTATTTTTCTAAATACATTCAAATATGTATCCGCTCATGAGACAATAACCCTGATAAATGCTTCA
ATAATATTGAAAAAGGAAGAGTATGAGTATTCAACATTTCCGTGTCGCCCTTATTCCCTTTTTTGCGGCA
TTTTGCCTTCCTGTTTTTGCTCACCCAGAAACGCTGGTGAAAGTAAAAGATGCTGAAGATCAGTTGGGTG
CACGAGTGGGTTACATCGAACTGGATCTCAACAGCGGTAAGATCCTTGAGAGTTTTCGCCCCGAAGAACG
TTTTCCAATGATGAGCACTTTTAAAGTTCTGCTATGTGGCGCGGTATTATCCCGTATTGACGCCGGGCAA
GAGCAACTCGGTCGCCGCATACACTATTCTCAGAATGACTTGGTTGAGTACTCACCAGTCACAGAAAAGC
ATCTTACGGATGGCATGACAGTAAGAGAATTATGCAGTGCTGCCATAACCATGAGTGATAACACTGCGGC
CAACTTACTTCTGACAACGATCGGAGGACCGAAGGAGCTAACCGCTTTTTTGCACAACATGGGGGATCAT
GTAACTCGCCTTGATCGTTGGGAACCGGAGCTGAATGAAGCCATACCAAACGACGAGCGTGACACCACGA
TGCCTGTAGCAATGGCAACAACGTTGCGCAAACTATTAACTGGCGAACTACTTACTCTAGCTTCCCGGCA
ACAATTAATAGACTGGATGGAGGCGGATAAAGTTGCAGGACCACTTCTGCGCTCGGCCCTTCCGGCTGGC
TGGTTTATTGCTGATAAATCTGGAGCCGGTGAGCGTGGGTCTCGCGGTATCATTGCAGCACTGGGGCCAG
ATGGTAAGCCCTCCCGTATCGTAGTTATCTACACGACGGGGAGTCAGGCAACTATGGATGAACGAAATAG
ACAGATCGCTGAGATAGGTGCCTCACTGATTAAGCATTGGTAACTGTCAGACCAAGTTTACTCATATATA
CTTTAGATTGATTTAAAACTTCATTTTTAATTTAAAAGGATCTAGGTGAAGATCCTTTTTGATAATCTCA
TGACCAAAATCCCTTAACGTGAGTTTTCGTTCCACTGAGCGTCAGACCCCGTAGAAAAGATCAAAGGATC
TTCTTGAGATCCTTTTTTTCTGCGCGTAATCTGCTGCTTGCAAACAAAAAAACCACCGCTACCAGCGGTG
GTTTGTTTGCCGGATCAAGAGCTACCAACTCTTTTTCCGAAGGTAACTGGCTTCAGCAGAGCGCAGATAC
CAAATACTGTTCTTCTAGTGTAGCCGTAGTTAGGCCACCACTTCAAGAACTCTGTAGCACCGCCTACATA
CCTCGCTCTGCTAATCCTGTTACCAGTGGCTGCTGCCAGTGGCGATAAGTCGTGTCTTACCGGGTTGGAC
TCAAGACGATAGTTACCGGATAAGGCGCAGCGGTCGGGCTGAACGGGGGGTTCGTGCACACAGCCCAGCT
TGGAGCGAACGACCTACACCGAACTGAGATACCTACAGCGTGAGCTATGAGAAAGCGCCACGCTTCCCGA
AGGGAGAAAGGCGGACAGGTATCCGGTAAGCGGCAGGGTCGGAACAGGAGAGCGCACGAGGGAGCTTCCA
GGGGGAAACGCCTGGTATCTTTATAGTCCTGTCGGGTTTCGCCACCTCTGACTTGAGCGTCGATTTTTGT
GATGCTCGTCAGGGGGGCGGAGCCTATGGAAAAACGCCAGCAACGCGGCCTTTTTACGGTTCCTGGCCTT
TTGCTGGCCTTTTGCTCACATGT
Features (pLannotate 1.2.2; 14 found; start..end, strand, type, name):
     12..39      +  repeat_region  AAV2 ITR (fragment): inverted terminal repeat of adeno-associated virus serotype 2 inverted
     68..95      +  repeat_region  AAV2 ITR (fragment): inverted terminal repeat of adeno-associated virus serotype 2 inverted
    212..575     +  promoter       CaMKII promoter (fragment): promoter for the mouse calcium/calmodulin-dependent kinase II α subunit
    593..1312    +  CDS            EGFP: the original enhanced GFP (Yang et al., 1996) mammalian codon-optimized
   1319..1384    +  CDS            large T antigen (fragment): large T antigen from SV40 (simian virus 40)
   1407..1528    +  polyA_signal   SV40 poly(A) signal: SV40 polyadenylation signal
   1603..1743    +  repeat_region  AAV2 ITR: inverted terminal repeat of adeno-associated virus serotype 2 inverted
   1748..1799    -  misc_feature   bom (fragment): basis of mobility region from pBR322
   1818..2273    +  rep_origin     f1 ori (sequence partly withheld): f1 bacteriophage origin of replication; arrow indicates direction of (+) strand synthesis
   2274..2323    -  misc_feature   bom (fragment): basis of mobility region from pBR322
   2425..2460    -  CDS            rop (fragment): Rop protein, which maintains plasmids at low copy number; rop
   2555..2659    +  promoter       AmpR promoter: bla
   2660..3520    +  CDS            AmpR: β-lactamase; bla; confers resistance to ampicillin, carbenicillin, and related antibiotics
   3691..4279    +  rep_origin     ori: high-copy-number ColE1/pMB1/pBR322/pUC origin of replication
