[The description below was written by a language model from this plasmid's Addgene catalogue record and pLannotate feature annotations shown in this document.]
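Description:
pJEP224-AAV-Basic-0.4αCaMKII-GFP-pA is an adeno-associated virus transfer plasmid of about 4.3 kb, built on a commercial AAV backbone and intended as a compact "basic" vector for neuronal transgene expression. It is maintained in E. coli as a high-copy plasmid through a ColE1/pUC-type origin and selected with ampicillin via the bla gene and its native promoter. An f1 phage origin is also present, along with short remnants of pBR322 bom and rop sequences that are backbone leftovers rather than functional parts. The record lists a recombination-deficient strain for propagation, consistent with the usual need to protect the repeat-rich ITRs.

The expression cassette lies between AAV2 inverted terminal repeats, which supply the signals for replication and packaging of the intervening DNA into AAV particles when rep, cap and helper functions are provided in trans. The annotation finds a complete ITR on the 3′ side but only two short fragments on the 5′ side; this may reflect a truncated repeat or the difficulty of sequencing through ITRs, and the record does not resolve which. Inside the ITRs, a shortened fragment of roughly 0.4 kb from the mouse αCaMKII promoter drives EGFP, cloned between retained AscI and XbaI sites so that the reporter can be exchanged for another coding sequence. Transcripts end in a short SV40-derived 3′ UTR and polyadenylation signal; the annotated large T antigen fragment is simply part of this SV40 segment. No WPRE or other post-transcriptional element is annotated. This minimal layout leaves room for large transgenes, in line with the associated work on expressing large or difficult transgenes in neurons, with this GFP version reporting promoter-driven expression.
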