Addgene plasmid #62909: pJEP224-AAV-Basic-0.4αCaMKII-GFP-pA
Purpose: AAV basic vector backbone designed to express GFP from a 0.4CaMKIIa promoter. It also contains a poly-Adenylation Signal (pA).
Depositing lab: Jonathan Ploski. Depositing organization: University of Texas at Dallas. Publication: The production of viral vectors designed to express large and difficult to express transgenes within neurons. Holehonnur R, Lella SK, Ho A, Luong JA, Ploski JE. Mol Brain. 2015 Feb 24;8:12. doi: 10.1186/s13041-015-0100-7. PubMed 25887710.
Backbone
  Vector backbone: AAV
  Backbone manufacturer: Vector Biolabs
  Backbone size w/o insert (bp): 3567
  Total vector size (bp): 4353
  Modifications to backbone: Vector backbone has 219 bps 3’UTR that contains an SV40 based poly-adenylation signal
  Vector type: AAV
Growth in bacteria
  Bacterial resistance: Ampicillin, 100 μg/mL
  Growth temperature: 37°C
  Growth strain: NEB Stable
  Copy number: High Copy
Gene/Insert
  Gene/Insert name: Green Fluorescent protein (GFP)
  Insert size (bp): 786
  Promoter: 0.4αCaMKII
  Cloning method: Restriction Enzyme; 5′ cloning site AscI (not destroyed); 3′ cloning site Xba1 (not destroyed)
  Sequencing primers: 5′ actGAATTCGCCGCCACCAT GGT GAG CAA GGG CGA GGA G
Terms and licenses: Academic/Nonprofit Terms; Industry Terms: Not Available to Industry
How to cite: pJEP224-AAV-Basic-0.4αCaMKII-GFP-pA was a gift from Jonathan Ploski (Addgene plasmid # 62909 ; http://n2t.net/addgene:62909 ; RRID:Addgene_62909)
